>Addgene plasmid #235054 | Tad-CABE2.5 | addgene full sequence | sequence record 466816 | Addgene NGS Result
TTCACCTAGATCCTTTTAAATTAAAAATGAAGTTTTAAATCAATCTAAAGTATATATGAGTAAACTTGGT
CTGACAGTTACCAATGCTTAATCAGTGAGGCACCTATCTCAGCGATCTGTCTATTTCGTTCATCCATAGT
TGCCTGACTCCCCGTCGTGTAGATAACTACGATACGGGAGGGCTTACCATCTGGCCCCAGTGCTGCAATG
ATACCGCGGCTACCACGCTCACCGGCTCCAGATTTATCAGCAATAAACCAGCCAGCCGGAAGGGCCGAGC
GCAGAAGTGGTCCTGCAACTTTATCCGCCTCCATCCAGTCTATTAATTGTTGCCGGGAAGCTAGAGTAAG
TAGTTCGCCAGTTAATAGTTTGCGCAACGTTGTTGCCATTGCTACAGGCATCGTGGTGTCACGCTCGTCG
TTTGGTATGGCTTCATTCAGCTCCGGTTCCCAACGATCAAGGCGAGTTACATGATCCCCCATGTTGTGCA
AAAAAGCGGTTAGCTCCTTCGGTCCTCCGATCGTTGTCAGAAGTAAGTTGGCCGCAGTGTTATCACTCAT
GGTTATGGCAGCACTGCATAATTCTCTTACTGTCATGCCATCCGTAAGATGCTTTTCTGTGACTGGTGAG
TACTCAACCAAGTCATTCTGAGAATAGTGTATGCGGCGACCGAGTTGCTCTTGCCCGGCGTCAATACGGG
ATAATACCGCGCCACATAGCAGAACTTTAAAAGTGCTCATCATTGGAAAACGTTCTTCGGGGCGAAAACT
CTCAAGGATCTTACCGCTGTTGAGATCCAGTTCGATGTAACCCACTCGTGCACCCAACTGATCTTCAGCA
TCTTTTACTTTCACCAGCGTTTCTGGGTGAGCAAAAACAGGAAGGCAAAATGCCGCAAAAAAGGGAATAA
GGGCGACACGGAAATGTTGAATACTCATACTCTTCCTTTTTCAATATTATTGAAGCATTTATCAGGGTTA
TTGTCTCATGAGCGGATACATATTTGAATGTATTTAGAAAAATAAACAAATAGGGGTTCCGCGCACATTT
CCCCGAAAAGTGCCACCTGACGTCGACGGATCGGGAGATCGATCTCCCGATCCCCTAGGGTCGACTCTCA
GTACAATCTGCTCTGATGCCGCATAGTTAAGCCAGTATCTGCTCCCTGCTTGTGTGTTGGAGGTCGCTGA
GTAGTGCGCGAGCAAAATTTAAGCTACAACAAGGCAAGGCTTGACCGACAATTGCATGAAGAATCTGCTT
AGGGTTAGGCGTTTTGCGCTGCTTCGCGATGTACGGGCCAGATATACGCGTTGACATTGATTATTGACTA
GTTATTAATAGTAATCAATTACGGGGTCATTAGTTCATAGCCCATATATGGAGTTCCGCGTTACATAACT
TACGGTAAATGGCCCGCCTGGCTGACCGCCCAACGACCCCCGCCCATTGACGTCAATAATGACGTATGTT
CCCATAGTAACGCCAATAGGGACTTTCCATTGACGTCAATGGGTGGAGTATTTACGGTAAACTGCCCACT
TGGCAGTACATCAAGTGTATCATATGCCAAGTACGCCCCCTATTGACGTCAATGACGGTAAATGGCCCGC
CTGGCATTATGCCCAGTACATGACCTTATGGGACTTTCCTACTTGGCAGTACATCTACGTATTAGTCATC
GCTATTACCATGGTGATGCGGTTTTGGCAGTACATCAATGGGCGTGGATAGCGGTTTGACTCACGGGGAT
TTCCAAGTCTCCACCCCATTGACGTCAATGGGAGTTTGTTTTGGCACCAAAATCAACGGGACTTTCCAAA
ATGTCGTAACAACTCCGCCCCATTGACGCAAATGGGCGGTAGGCGTGTACGGTGGGAGGTCTATATAAGC
AGAGCTGGTTTAGTGAACCGTCAGATCCGCTAGAGATCCGCGGCCGCTAATACGACTCACTATAGGGAGA
GCCGCCACCATGAAACGGACAGCCGACGGAAGCGAGTTCGAGTCACCAAAGAAGAAGCGGAAAGTCTCCG
AGGTGGAATTCTCTCACGAGTACTGGATGCGGCACGCCCTGACACTGGCCAAGCGGGCCAGAGATGAGCG
GGAAGTGCCTGTGGGCGCCGTGCTCGTGCTGAACAACAGAGTGATCGGCGAGGGCTGGAATAGAGCCATC
GGAAGACATGATCCTACCGCCCACGCCGAGATCATGGCCCTGCGCCAGGGCGGACTGGTGATGCAGAACT
ACAGACTGATCGACGCCACCCTGTACAGCACACTGGAACCATGTGTGATGTGCGCCGGCGCCATGATCCA
CTCTCGGATCGGCAGAGTTGTGTTCGGCGCTAGATATCTGAGAATGGGCGCTGCTGGCAGCCTGATGAAC
GTGCTGCACTACCCCGGCATTAAGCACAGAGTGGAAATCACCGAGGGAATCCTGGCCGACGAGTGCGCCG
CTCTGCTGAGCGACTTCTTCCGGATGCCTAGGCGGGTCTTTAAGGCCCAGAAAAAGGCCCAGAGCAGCAT
CAACTCTGGAGGATCTAGCGGAGGATCCTCTGGCAGCGAGACACCAGGAACAAGCGAGTCAGCAACACCA
GAGAGCAGTGGCGGCAGCAGCGGCGGCAGCGACAAGAAGTACAGCATCGGCCTGGCCATCGGCACCAACT
CTGTGGGCTGGGCCGTGATCACCGACGAGTACAAGGTGCCCAGCAAGAAATTCAAGGTGCTGGGCAACAC
CGACCGGCACAGCATCAAGAAGAACCTGATCGGAGCCCTGCTGTTCGACAGCGGCGAAACAGCCGAGGCC
ACCCGGCTGAAGAGAACCGCCAGAAGAAGATACACCAGACGGAAGAACCGGATCTGCTATCTGCAAGAGA
TCTTCAGCAACGAGATGGCCAAGGTGGACGACAGCTTCTTCCACAGACTGGAAGAGTCCTTCCTGGTGGA
AGAGGATAAGAAGCACGAGCGGCACCCCATCTTCGGCAACATCGTGGACGAGGTGGCCTACCACGAGAAG
TACCCCACCATCTACCACCTGAGAAAGAAACTGGTGGACAGCACCGACAAGGCCGACCTGCGGCTGATCT
ATCTGGCCCTGGCCCACATGATCAAGTTCCGGGGCCACTTCCTGATCGAGGGCGACCTGAACCCCGACAA
CAGCGACGTGGACAAGCTGTTCATCCAGCTGGTGCAGACCTACAACCAGCTGTTCGAGGAAAACCCCATC
AACGCCAGCGGCGTGGACGCCAAGGCCATCCTGTCTGCCAGACTGAGCAAGAGCAGACGGCTGGAAAATC
TGATCGCCCAGCTGCCCGGCGAAAAGAAGAATGGCCTGTTCGGAAACCTGATTGCCCTGAGCCTGGGCCT
GACCCCCAACTTCAAGAGCAACTTCGACCTGGCCGAGGATGCCAAACTGCAGCTGAGCAAGGACACCTAC
GACGACGACCTGGACAACCTGCTGGCCCAGATCGGCGACCAGTACGCCGACCTGTTTCTGGCCGCCAAGA
ACCTGTCCGACGCCATCCTGCTGAGCGACATCCTGAGAGTGAACACCGAGATCACCAAGGCCCCCCTGAG
CGCCTCTATGATCAAGAGATACGACGAGCACCACCAGGACCTGACCCTGCTGAAAGCTCTCGTGCGGCAG
CAGCTGCCTGAGAAGTACAAAGAGATTTTCTTCGACCAGAGCAAGAACGGCTACGCCGGCTACATTGACG
GCGGAGCCAGCCAGGAAGAGTTCTACAAGTTCATCAAGCCCATCCTGGAAAAGATGGACGGCACCGAGGA
ACTGCTCGTGAAGCTGAACAGAGAGGACCTGCTGCGGAAGCAGCGGACCTTCGACAACGGCAGCATCCCC
CACCAGATCCACCTGGGAGAGCTGCACGCCATTCTGCGGCGGCAGGAAGATTTTTACCCATTCCTGAAGG
ACAACCGGGAAAAGATCGAGAAGATCCTGACCTTCCGCATCCCCTACTACGTGGGCCCTCTGGCCAGGGG
AAACAGCAGATTCGCCTGGATGACCAGAAAGAGCGAGGAAACCATCACCCCCTGGAACTTCGAGGAAGTG
GTGGACAAGGGCGCTTCCGCCCAGAGCTTCATCGAGCGGATGACCAACTTCGATAAGAACCTGCCCAACG
AGAAGGTGCTGCCCAAGCACAGCCTGCTGTACGAGTACTTCACCGTGTATAACGAGCTGACCAAAGTGAA
ATACGTGACCGAGGGAATGAGAAAGCCCGCCTTCCTGAGCGGCGAGCAGAAAAAGGCCATCGTGGACCTG
CTGTTCAAGACCAACCGGAAAGTGACCGTGAAGCAGCTGAAAGAGGACTACTTCAAGAAAATCGAGTGCT
TCGACTCCGTGGAAATCTCCGGCGTGGAAGATCGGTTCAACGCCTCCCTGGGCACATACCACGATCTGCT
GAAAATTATCAAGGACAAGGACTTCCTGGACAATGAGGAAAACGAGGACATTCTGGAAGATATCGTGCTG
ACCCTGACACTGTTTGAGGACAGAGAGATGATCGAGGAACGGCTGAAAACCTATGCCCACCTGTTCGACG
ACAAAGTGATGAAGCAGCTGAAGCGGCGGAGATACACCGGCTGGGGCAGGCTGAGCCGGAAGCTGATCAA
CGGCATCCGGGACAAGCAGTCCGGCAAGACAATCCTGGATTTCCTGAAGTCCGACGGCTTCGCCAACAGA
AACTTCATGCAGCTGATCCACGACGACAGCCTGACCTTTAAAGAGGACATCCAGAAAGCCCAGGTGTCCG
GCCAGGGCGATAGCCTGCACGAGCACATTGCCAATCTGGCCGGCAGCCCCGCCATTAAGAAGGGCATCCT
GCAGACAGTGAAGGTGGTGGACGAGCTCGTGAAAGTGATGGGCCGGCACAAGCCCGAGAACATCGTGATC
GAAATGGCCAGAGAGAACCAGACCACCCAGAAGGGACAGAAGAACAGCCGCGAGAGAATGAAGCGGATCG
AAGAGGGCATCAAAGAGCTGGGCAGCCAGATCCTGAAAGAACACCCCGTGGAAAACACCCAGCTGCAGAA
CGAGAAGCTGTACCTGTACTACCTGCAGAATGGGCGGGATATGTACGTGGACCAGGAACTGGACATCAAC
CGGCTGTCCGACTACGATGTGGACCATATCGTGCCTCAGAGCTTTCTGAAGGACGACTCCATCGACAACA
AGGTGCTGACCAGAAGCGACAAGAACCGGGGCAAGAGCGACAACGTGCCCTCCGAAGAGGTCGTGAAGAA
GATGAAGAACTACTGGCGGCAGCTGCTGAACGCCAAGCTGATTACCCAGAGAAAGTTCGACAATCTGACC
AAGGCCGAGAGAGGCGGCCTGAGCGAACTGGATAAGGCCGGCTTCATCAAGAGACAGCTGGTGGAAACCC
GGCAGATCACAAAGCACGTGGCACAGATCCTGGACTCCCGGATGAACACTAAGTACGACGAGAATGACAA
GCTGATCCGGGAAGTGAAAGTGATCACCCTGAAGTCCAAGCTGGTGTCCGATTTCCGGAAGGATTTCCAG
TTTTACAAAGTGCGCGAGATCAACAACTACCACCACGCCCACGACGCCTACCTGAACGCCGTCGTGGGAA
CCGCCCTGATCAAAAAGTACCCTAAGCTGGAAAGCGAGTTCGTGTACGGCGACTACAAGGTGTACGACGT
GCGGAAGATGATCGCCAAGAGCGAGCAGGAAATCGGCAAGGCTACCGCCAAGTACTTCTTCTACAGCAAC
ATCATGAACTTTTTCAAGACCGAGATTACCCTGGCCAACGGCGAGATCCGGAAGCGGCCTCTGATCGAGA
CAAACGGCGAAACCGGGGAGATCGTGTGGGATAAGGGCCGGGATTTTGCCACCGTGCGGAAAGTGCTGAG
CATGCCCCAAGTGAATATCGTGAAAAAGACCGAGGTGCAGACAGGCGGCTTCAGCAAAGAGTCTATCCTG
CCCAAGAGGAACAGCGATAAGCTGATCGCCAGAAAGAAGGACTGGGACCCTAAGAAGTACGGCGGCTTCG
ACAGCCCCACCGTGGCCTATTCTGTGCTGGTGGTGGCCAAAGTGGAAAAGGGCAAGTCCAAGAAACTGAA
GAGTGTGAAAGAGCTGCTGGGGATCACCATCATGGAAAGAAGCAGCTTCGAGAAGAATCCCATCGACTTT
CTGGAAGCCAAGGGCTACAAAGAAGTGAAAAAGGACCTGATCATCAAGCTGCCTAAGTACTCCCTGTTCG
AGCTGGAAAACGGCCGGAAGAGAATGCTGGCCTCTGCCGGCGAACTGCAGAAGGGAAACGAACTGGCCCT
GCCCTCCAAATATGTGAACTTCCTGTACCTGGCCAGCCACTATGAGAAGCTGAAGGGCTCCCCCGAGGAT
AATGAGCAGAAACAGCTGTTTGTGGAACAGCACAAGCACTACCTGGACGAGATCATCGAGCAGATCAGCG
AGTTCTCCAAGAGAGTGATCCTGGCCGACGCTAATCTGGACAAAGTGCTGTCCGCCTACAACAAGCACCG
GGATAAGCCCATCAGAGAGCAGGCCGAGAATATCATCCACCTGTTTACCCTGACCAATCTGGGAGCCCCT
GCCGCCTTCAAGTACTTTGACACCACCATCGACCGGAAGAGGTACACCAGCACCAAAGAGGTGCTGGACG
CCACCCTGATCCACCAGAGCATCACCGGCCTGTACGAGACACGGATCGACCTGTCTCAGCTGGGAGGTGA
CAGCGGCGGGAGCGGCGGGAGCGGGGGGAGCACTAATCTGAGCGACATCATTGAGAAGGAGACTGGGAAA
CAGCTGGTCATTCAGGAGTCCATCCTGATGCTGCCTGAGGAGGTGGAGGAAGTGATCGGCAACAAGCCAG
AGTCTGACATCCTGGTGCACACCGCCTACGACGAGTCCACAGATGAGAATGTGATGCTGCTGACCTCTGA
CGCCCCCGAGTATAAGCCTTGGGCCCTGGTCATCCAGGATTCTAACGGCGAGAATAAGATCAAGATGCTG
AGCGGAGGATCCGGAGGATCTGGAGGCAGCACCAACCTGTCTGACATCATCGAGAAGGAGACAGGCAAGC
AGCTGGTCATCCAGGAGAGCATCCTGATGCTGCCCGAAGAAGTCGAAGAAGTGATCGGAAACAAGCCTGA
GAGCGATATCCTGGTCCATACCGCCTACGACGAGAGTACCGACGAAAATGTGATGCTGCTGACATCCGAC
GCCCCAGAGTATAAGCCCTGGGCTCTGGTCATCCAGGATTCCAACGGAGAGAACAAAATCAAAATGCTGT
CTGGCGGCTCAAAAAGAACCGCCGACGGCAGCGAATTCGAGCCCAAGAAGAAGAGGAAAGTCTAACCGGT
CATCATCACCATCACCATTGAGTTTAAACCCGCTGATCAGCCTCGACTGTGCCTTCTAGTTGCCAGCCAT
CTGTTGTTTGCCCCTCCCCCGTGCCTTCCTTGACCCTGGAAGGTGCCACTCCCACTGTCCTTTCCTAATA
AAATGAGGAAATTGCATCGCATTGTCTGAGTAGGTGTCATTCTATTCTGGGGGGTGGGGTGGGGCAGGAC
AGCAAGGGGGAGGATTGGGAAGACAATAGCAGGCATGCTGGGGATGCGGTGGGCTCTATGGCTTCTGAGG
CGGAAAGAACCAGCTGGGGCTCGATACCGTCGACCTCTAGCTAGAGCTTGGCGTAATCATGGTCATAGCT
GTTTCCTGTGTGAAATTGTTATCCGCTCACAATTCCACACAACATACGAGCCGGAAGCATAAAGTGTAAA
GCCTAGGGTGCCTAATGAGTGAGCTAACTCACATTAATTGCGTTGCGCTCACTGCCCGCTTTCCAGTCGG
GAAACCTGTCGTGCCAGCTGCATTAATGAATCGGCCAACGCGCGGGGAGAGGCGGTTTGCGTATTGGGCG
CTCTTCCGCTTCCTCGCTCACTGACTCGCTGCGCTCGGTCGTTCGGCTGCGGCGAGCGGTATCAGCTCAC
TCAAAGGCGGTAATACGGTTATCCACAGAATCAGGGGATAACGCAGGAAAGAACATGTGAGCAAAAGGCC
AGCAAAAGGCCAGGAACCGTAAAAAGGCCGCGTTGCTGGCGTTTTTCCATAGGCTCCGCCCCCCTGACGA
GCATCACAAAAATCGACGCTCAAGTCAGAGGTGGCGAAACCCGACAGGACTATAAAGATACCAGGCGTTT
CCCCCTGGAAGCTCCCTCGTGCGCTCTCCTGTTCCGACCCTGCCGCTTACCGGATACCTGTCCGCCTTTC
TCCCTTCGGGAAGCGTGGCGCTTTCTCATAGCTCACGCTGTAGGTATCTCAGTTCGGTGTAGGTCGTTCG
CTCCAAGCTGGGCTGTGTGCACGAACCCCCCGTTCAGCCCGACCGCTGCGCCTTATCCGGTAACTATCGT
CTTGAGTCCAACCCGGTAAGACACGACTTATCGCCACTGGCAGCAGCCACTGGTAACAGGATTAGCAGAG
CGAGGTATGTAGGCGGTGCTACAGAGTTCTTGAAGTGGTGGCCTAACTACGGCTACACTAGAAGAACAGT
ATTTGGTATCTGCGCTCTGCTGAAGCCAGTTACCTTCGGAAAAAGAGTTGGTAGCTCTTGATCCGGCAAA
CAAACCACCGCTGGTAGCGGTGGTTTTTTTGTTTGCAAGCAGCAGATTACGCGCAGAAAAAAAGGATCTC
AAGAAGATCCTTTGATCTTTTCTACGGGGTCTGACACTCAGTGGAACGAAAACTCACGTTAAGGGATTTT
GGTCATGAGATTATCAAAAAGGATC
Features (pLannotate 1.2.2; 17 found; start..end, strand, type, name):
     78..938     -  CDS            AmpR: β-lactamase; bla; confers resistance to ampicillin, carbenicillin, and related antibiotics
    939..1043    -  promoter       AmpR promoter: bla
   1114..1158    -  misc_feature   bom (fragment): basis of mobility region from pBR322
   1313..1692    +  enhancer       CMV enhancer: human cytomegalovirus immediate early enhancer
   1693..1896    +  promoter       CMV promoter: human cytomegalovirus (CMV) immediate early promoter
   1938..1956    +  promoter       T7 promoter: promoter for bacteriophage T7 RNA polymerase
   2027..2506    +  CDS            tadA: TADA_ECOLI - Also known as yfhC. Experimental evidence at protein level: Swiss-Prot protein existence level 1. Catalyzes the deamination of adenosine to inosine at the wobble position 34 of tRNA(Arg2). Essential for cell viability. From Escherichia coli (strain K12).
   2621..6717    +  CDS            Cas9 (fragment): Cas9 (Csn1) endonuclease from the Streptococcus pyogenes Type II CRISPR/Cas system generates RNA-guided double strand breaks in DNA
   7031..7279    +  CDS            UGI: UNGI_BPPB2 - Experimental evidence at protein level: Swiss-Prot protein existence level 1. This protein binds specifically and reversibly to the host uracil-DNA glycosylase, preventing removal of uracil residues from PBS2 DNA by the host uracil-excision repair system. From Bacillus phage PBS2 (Bacteriophage PBS2).
   7397..7621    +  polyA_signal   bGH poly(A) signal: bovine growth hormone polyadenylation signal
   7625..7646    +  promoter       SV40 promoter (fragment): SV40 enhancer and early promoter
   7651..7667    +  misc_feature   MCS (fragment): pBluescript multiple cloning site
   7716..7732    -  protein_bind   lac operator: The lac repressor binds to the lac operator to inhibit transcription in E. coli. This inhibition can be relieved by adding lactose or isopropyl-β-D-thiogalactopyranoside (IPTG). lac repressor encoded by lacI
   7740..7770    -  promoter       lac promoter: promoter for the E. coli lac operon
   7785..7806    -  protein_bind   CAP binding site: CAP binding activates transcription in the presence of cAMP. E. coli catabolite activator protein
   7819..7911    -  CDS            lacI (fragment): lac repressor; lacI; The lac repressor binds to the lac operator to inhibit transcription in E. coli. This inhibition can be relieved by adding lactose or isopropyl-β-D-thiogalactopyranoside (IPTG).
   8094..8682    -  rep_origin     ori: high-copy-number ColE1/pMB1/pBR322/pUC origin of replication
