[The description below was written by a language model from this plasmid's Addgene catalogue record and pLannotate feature annotations shown in this document.]
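Description:
Tad-CABE2.5 is a mammalian expression plasmid of about 8.8 kb that encodes a CRISPR base editor. It is built on a pCMV backbone carrying a high-copy pBR322/ColE1-type origin of replication. The plasmid is propagated in E. coli under ampicillin selection, provided by a β-lactamase gene with its own promoter. The feature table shows no mammalian selection marker, which fits transient transfection use. Short leftover backbone fragments are also present (lac promoter/operator, a lacI fragment, bom, and pieces of an SV40 promoter and MCS), and these appear to have no role in the design.

The payload is a single synthetic open reading frame of roughly 5.4 kb. It is driven by the human CMV immediate-early enhancer and promoter and terminated by a bovine growth hormone polyadenylation signal. A T7 promoter lies just upstream of the coding region and could in principle support in vitro transcription. According to the record, the fusion begins with an N-terminal bipartite NLS, followed by the Tad-CABE2.5 deaminase, which the annotation identifies as derived from E. coli TadA, a tRNA adenosine deaminase. The deaminase is joined to the D10A nickase form of Streptococcus pyogenes Cas9, and the fusion ends with two copies of the uracil glycosylase inhibitor (UGI) and an SV40 NLS. The automated annotation marks only one UGI copy. UGI blocks uracil excision repair, which helps preserve deaminated cytosines, while the nickase cuts the non-edited strand to bias repair toward the edit.

The associated publication concerns high-precision cytosine base editors obtained by evolving the deaminase. No guide RNA cassette is annotated, so an sgRNA presumably has to be supplied separately to target the editor in mammalian cells.
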