Addgene plasmid #235054: Tad-CABE2.5
Purpose: Expresses Tad-CABE2.5 in mammalian cells.
Depositing lab: Weixin Tang. Depositing organization: University of Chicago. Publication: High-precision cytosine base editors by evolving nucleic-acid-recognition hotspots in deaminase. Wu Y, Xiao YL, Tang W. Nat Biotechnol. 2025 Jul 7:10.1038/s41587-025-02678-w. doi: 10.1038/s41587-025-02678-w. PubMed 40624252.
Backbone
  Vector backbone: pCMV with a BR322 origin
  Backbone size w/o insert (bp): 3402
  Vector type: Mammalian Expression, CRISPR
Growth in bacteria
  Bacterial resistance: Ampicillin, 100 μg/mL
  Growth temperature: 37°C
  Growth strain: DH5alpha
  Copy number: High Copy
Gene/Insert
  Gene/Insert name: Tad-CABE2.5-SpCas9 D10A
  Species: Synthetic
  Insert size (bp): 5373
  Tag / fusion protein: bpNLS (N terminal on insert); 2xUGI, SV40NLS (C terminal on insert)
  Cloning method: Golden Gate
Terms and licenses: Academic/Nonprofit Terms; Industry Terms: Not Available to Industry
How to cite: Tad-CABE2.5 was a gift from Weixin Tang (Addgene plasmid # 235054 ; http://n2t.net/addgene:235054 ; RRID:Addgene_235054)
